>Addgene plasmid #105164 | pFA6a-hphMX6-81nmt1 | addgene full sequence | sequence record 203270 | Addgene NGS Result
ATACGATTTAGGTGACACTATAGAACGCGGCCGCCAGCTGAAGCTTCGTACGCTGCAGGTCGACGGATCC
CCGGGTTAATTAAAGACATGATTTAACAAAGCGACTATAAGTCAGAAAGTGAGAATGAGATTGAAATAAT
TAATTCAACTTATTCAATTGATGATATGCCAGGATTCCTCTTCCATCTTCAATGTTTCGATTAACAGGTC
CATTATCCGGTTTTTAGTTTCGCTGCACATTGCCGAATGACAATCGGATTCCTTTAAGCTTTGCTTTTGC
CCTGTTTTCTCTCCCCAGTAATCGTTGGGTGACTGAACCATCCAGTAGCCGAGAGTTACGTTTTTCCTGA
TTTAATAAATATCCATATCTATTTGTCTCGTGGTGTTTTACAGCAACTAACCGAAATTACTATTTTGCAT
CATCCAACCATAAAGAGACAACAATAATTCTAGAAAACATATAACAAGTGTTTTTTTCTATTTACGTCTC
ATACGCAAAGTCCACTTTACCATGTTTTGGAAACTTGTACCCAACCATTCATTTTTCGATTTTGTAATGA
GGCTCTTTTCTTCTAACAATCATTGAGGTCATTATCATGTGTCCTCACCTATTGTTTAAATTGAGGCTTG
CGCTATTCCCAAAATTGTGGGTATTATTTTCATATATCAGTATCTGCAATTTCGGTTCAACTTTCTTATC
AAGAAAGAGGATTAATTTCTTAACAAAAACCTTCTTTGTTTTATAACGCTGATTTTTGTATTATTTGGCG
ACCAAGGTTATAAGTGATCCAATCCAAATGTCATAACTTCAGTTGATCCCTGCGGAAAATATAAATCAGA
TTATGGTTATATAAAAAAAAAGAGAAATTATTTGAGTTCATTGAAACTTCAACGTTATTTGACTAAAACT
TGTTAATTTACATGTCTGCAAGATTAATCCAGCATATTAAATAAATTAGTTGACTTATGTCAAACAAATA
ATACATTCTTGATATTATTAGAAAAAAAAAAGAAAATTGAATAACTTGTGAGAAATGATATTGTTATTAT
TTTAGATTATGTCCTTTGAAATACAATAACATGCTAAGGCACTTACTACTTAAGCCTTTATTACTTTAAT
GTGCTAACAATCTTCTGTATCCTTAGACGTTAAATTTTCCCTTATTAAAAAATAAAAAAATAAAAAAAAA
ATATAGGAAATGAAACAACCGCTGATGACTTATTCTGTCTTTTATGGCGAGATCTGTTTAGCTTGCCTCG
TCCCCGCCGGGTCACCCGGCCAGCGACATGGAGGCCCAGAATACCCTCCTTGACAGTCTTGACGTGCGCA
GCTCAGGGGCATGATGTGACTGTCGCCCGTACATTTAGCCCATACATCCCCATGTATAATCATTTGCATC
CATACATTTTGATGGCCGCACGGCGCGAAGCAAAAATTACGGCTCCTCGCTGCGGACCTGCGAGCAGGGA
AACGCTCCCCTCACAGACGCGTTGAATTGTCCCCACGCCGCGCCCCTGTAGAGAAATATAAAAGGTTAGG
ATTTGCCACTGAGGTTCTTCTTTCATATACTTCCTTTTAAAATCTTGCTAGGATACAGTTCTCACATCAC
ATCCGAACATAAACAACCATGGGTAAAAAGCCTGAACTCACCGCGACGTCTGTCGAGAAGTTTCTGATCG
AAAAGTTCGACAGCGTCTCCGACCTGATGCAGCTCTCGGAGGGCGAAGAATCTCGTGCTTTCAGCTTCGA
TGTAGGAGGGCGTGGATATGTCCTGCGGGTAAATAGCTGCGCCGATGGTTTCTACAAAGATCGTTATGTT
TATCGGCACTTTGCATCGGCCGCGCTCCCGATTCCGGAAGTGCTTGACATTGGGGAATTCAGCGAGAGCC
TGACCTATTGCATCTCCCGCCGTGCACAGGGTGTCACGTTGCAAGACCTGCCTGAAACCGAACTGCCCGC
TGTTCTGCAGCCGGTCGCGGAGGCCATGGATGCGATCGCTGCGGCCGATCTTAGCCAGACGAGCGGGTTC
GGCCCATTCGGACCGCAAGGAATCGGTCAATACACTACATGGCGTGATTTCATATGCGCGATTGCTGATC
CCCATGTGTATCACTGGCAAACTGTGATGGACGACACCGTCAGTGCGTCCGTCGCGCAGGCTCTCGATGA
GCTGATGCTTTGGGCCGAGGACTGCCCCGAAGTCCGGCACCTCATGCACGCGGATTTCGGCTCCAACAAT
GTCCTGACGGACAATGGCCGCATAACAGCGGTCATTGACTGGAGCGAGGCGATGTTCGGGGATTCCCAAT
ACGAGGTCGCCAACATCTTCTTCTGGAGGCCGTGGTTGGCTTGTATGGAGCAGCAGACGCGCTACTTCGA
GCGGAGGCATCCGGAGCTTGCAGGATCGCCGCGGCTCCGGGCGTATATGCTCCGCATTGGTCTTGACCAA
CTCTATCAGAGCTTGGTTGACGGCAATTTCGATGATGCAGCTTGGGCGCAGGGTCGATGCGACGCAATCG
TCCGATCCGGAGCCGGGACTGTCGGGCGTACACAAATCGCCCGCAGAAGCGCGGCCGTCTGGACCGATGG
CTGTGTAGAAGTACTCGCCGATAGTGGAAACCGACGCCCCAGCACTCGTCCGAGGGCAAAGGAATAATCA
GTACTGACAGTAAAAAGATTCTTGTTTTCAAGAACTTGTCATTTGTATAGTTTTTTTATATTGTAGTTGT
TCTATTTTAATCAAATGTTAGCGTGATTTATATTTTTTTTCGCCTCGACATCATCTGCCCAGATGCGAAG
TTAAGTGCGCAGAAAGTAATATCATGCGTCAATCGTATGTGAATGCTGGTCGCTATACTGCTGTCGATTC
GATACTAACGCCGCCATCCAGTGTTTAAACGAGCTCGAATTCATCGATGATATCAGATCCACTAGTGGCC
TATGCGGCCGCGGATCTGCCGGTCTCCCTATAGTGAGTCGTATTAATTTCGATAAGCCAGGTTAACCTGC
ATTAATGAATCGGCCAACGCGCGGGGAGAGGCGGTTTGCGTATTGGGCGCTCTTCCGCTTCCTCGCTCAC
TGACTCGCTGCGCTCGGTCGTTCGGCTGCGGCGAGCGGTATCAGCTCACTCAAAGGCGGTAATACGGTTA
TCCACAGAATCAGGGGATAACGCAGGAAAGAACATGTGAGCAAAAGGCCAGCAAAAGGCCAGGAACCGTA
AAAAGGCCGCGTTGCTGGCGTTTTTCCATAGGCTCCGCCCCCCTGACGAGCATCACAAAAATCGACGCTC
AAGTCAGAGGTGGCGAAACCCGACAGGACTATAAAGATACCAGGCGTTTCCCCCTGGAAGCTCCCTCGTG
CGCTCTCCTGTTCCGACCCTGCCGCTTACCGGATACCTGTCCGCCTTTCTCCCTTCGGGAAGCGTGGCGC
TTTCTCATAGCTCACGCTGTAGGTATCTCAGTTCGGTGTAGGTCGTTCGCTCCAAGCTGGGCTGTGTGCA
CGAACCCCCCGTTCAGCCCGACCGCTGCGCCTTATCCGGTAACTATCGTCTTGAGTCCAACCCGGTAAGA
CACGACTTATCGCCACTGGCAGCAGCCACTGGTAACAGGATTAGCAGAGCGAGGTATGTAGGCGGTGCTA
CAGAGTTCTTGAAGTGGTGGCCTAACTACGGCTACACTAGAAGAACAGTATTTGGTATCTGCGCTCTGCT
GAAGCCAGTTACCTTCGGAAAAAGAGTTGGTAGCTCTTGATCCGGCAAACAAACCACCGCTGGTAGCGGT
GGTTTTTTTGTTTGCAAGCAGCAGATTACGCGCAGAAAAAAAGGATCTCAAGAAGATCCTTTGATCTTTT
CTACGGGGTCTGACGCTCAGTGGAACGAAAACTCACGTTAAGGGATTTTGGTCATGAGATTATCAAAAAG
GATCTTCACCTAGATCCTTTTAAATTAAAAATGAAGTTTTAAATCAATCTAAAGTATATATGAGTAAACT
TGGTCTGACAGTTACCAATGCTTAATCAGTGAGGCACCTATCTCAGCGATCTGTCTATTTCGTTCATCCA
TAGTTGCCTGACTCCCCGTCGTGTAGATAACTACGATACGGGAGGGCTTACCATCTGGCCCCAGTGCTGC
AATGATACCGCGAGACCCACGCTCACCGGCTCCAGATTTATCAGCAATAAACCAGCCAGCCGGAAGGGCC
GAGCGCAGAAGTGGTCCTGCAACTTTATCCGCCTCCATCCAGTCTATTAATTGTTGCCGGGAAGCTAGAG
TAAGTAGTTCGCCAGTTAATAGTTTGCGCAACGTTGTTGCCATTGCTACAGGCATCGTGGTGTCACGCTC
GTCGTTTGGTATGGCTTCATTCAGCTCCGGTTCCCAACGATCAAGGCGAGTTACATGATCCCCCATGTTG
TGCAAAAAAGCGGTTAGCTCCTTCGGTCCTCCGATCGTTGTCAGAAGTAAGTTGGCCGCAGTGTTATCAC
TCATGGTTATGGCAGCACTGCATAATTCTCTTACTGTCATGCCATCCGTAAGATGCTTTTCTGTGACTGG
TGAGTACTCAACCAAGTCATTCTGAGAATAGTGTATGCGGCGACCGAGTTGCTCTTGCCCGGCGTCAATA
CGGGATAATACCGCGCCACATAGCAGAACTTTAAAAGTGCTCATCATTGGAAAACGTTCTTCGGGGCGAA
AACTCTCAAGGATCTTACCGCTGTTGAGATCCAGTTCGATGTAACCCACTCGTGCACCCAACTGATCTTC
AGCATCTTTTACTTTCACCAGCGTTTCTGGGTGAGCAAAAACAGGAAGGCAAAATGCCGCAAAAAAGGGA
ATAAGGGCGACACGGAAATGTTGAATACTCATACTCTTCCTTTTTCAATATTATTGAAGCATTTATCAGG
GTTATTGTCTCATGAGCGGATACATATTTGAATGTATTTAGAAAAATAAACAAATAGGGGTTCCGCGCAC
ATTTCCCCGAAAAGTGCCACCTGACGTCTAAGAAACCATTATTATCATGACATTAACCTATAAAAATAGG
CGTATCACGAGGCCCTTTCGTCTCGCGCGTTTCGGTGATGACGGTGAAAACCTCTGACACATGCAGCTCC
CGGAGACGGTCACAGCTTGTCTGTAAGCGGATGCCGGGAGCAGACAAGCCCGTCAGGGCGCGTCAGCGGG
TGTTGGCGGGTGTCGGGGCTGGCTTAACTATGCGGCATCAGAGCAGATTGTACTGAGAGTGCACCATATG
GACATATTGTCGTTAGAACGCGGCTACAATTAATACATAACCTTATGTATCATACAC
Features (pLannotate 1.2.2; 10 found; start..end, strand, type, name):
      6..24      +  promoter       SP6 promoter: promoter for bacteriophage SP6 RNA polymerase
     89..1240    -  promoter       nmt1 P41 promoter: mutant nmt1 promoter from Schizosaccharomyces pombe, conferring medium strength thiamine-repressible expression
   1285..2860    +  gene           hphMX6: yeast selectable marker conferring hygromycin resistance
   2967..2985    -  promoter       T7 promoter: promoter for bacteriophage T7 RNA polymerase
   3007..3060    -  CDS            lacI (fragment): lac repressor; lacI; The lac repressor binds to the lac operator to inhibit transcription in E. coli. This inhibition can be relieved by adding lactose or isopropyl-β-D-thiogalactopyranoside (IPTG).
   3243..3831    -  rep_origin     ori: high-copy-number ColE1/pMB1/pBR322/pUC origin of replication
   4002..4862    -  CDS            AmpR: β-lactamase; bla; confers resistance to ampicillin, carbenicillin, and related antibiotics
   4863..4967    -  promoter       AmpR promoter: bla
   5062..5097    +  CDS            rop (fragment): Rop protein, which maintains plasmids at low copy number; rop
   5199..5250    +  misc_feature   bom (fragment): basis of mobility region from pBR322
