[The description below was written by a language model from this plasmid's Addgene catalogue record and pLannotate feature annotations shown in this document.]
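Description:
pFA6a-hphMX6-81nmt1 is a PCR-template module from the pFA6a family of yeast gene-targeting plasmids, designed for modifying chromosomal loci in the fission yeast Schizosaccharomyces pombe. It is maintained in E. coli as a high-copy plasmid through a ColE1/pUC-type origin and an ampicillin resistance gene (β-lactamase with its own promoter). The annotated backbone also carries SP6 and T7 phage promoters flanking the cassette region. Short lacI, rop and bom fragments are also present and appear to be vector remnants with no evident function. No yeast replication origin is annotated, consistent with a plasmid meant to supply a linear integrating fragment rather than to replicate in yeast.

The payload consists of two adjacent parts, annotated on opposite strands. One is the hphMX6 marker, which confers hygromycin resistance in yeast. The other is an nmt1-derived, thiamine-repressible promoter of roughly 1.2 kb, cloned between PmeI and BglII sites. The catalogue identifies this promoter as 81nmt1, the weakest of the standard attenuated nmt1 variants. The automated annotation instead labels the region as the medium-strength P41 version. These variants differ by only small changes, so the label probably reflects a closest-match call, but the feature table alone cannot settle which variant is present.

In typical use, the marker-promoter cassette is amplified with primers carrying homology to a target locus and integrated just upstream of a gene's start codon. This replaces the native promoter, so that expression is low and can be shut down further with thiamine, while integrants are selected on hygromycin. The record's "N-terminal tag" entry refers to this promoter placement and not to a protein tag.
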