Addgene plasmid #105164: pFA6a-hphMX6-81nmt1
Purpose: Yeast gene targeting
Depositing lab: Jian-Qiu Wu. Depositing organization: Ohio State University. Publication: Roles of putative Rho-GEF Gef2 in division-site positioning and contractile-ring function in fission yeast cytokinesis. Ye Y, Lee IJ, Runge KW, Wu JQ. Mol Biol Cell. 2012 Apr;23(7):1181-95. doi: 10.1091/mbc.E11-09-0800. Epub 2012 Feb 1. PubMed 22298427.
Backbone
  Vector backbone: pFA6a
  Backbone size w/o insert (bp): 4170
  Vector type: Bacterial Expression, Yeast Expression
  Selectable markers: Hygromycin
Growth in bacteria
  Bacterial resistance: Ampicillin, 100 μg/mL
  Growth temperature: 37°C
  Growth strain: DH5alpha
  Copy number: High Copy
Gene/Insert
  Gene/Insert name: hphMX6-81nmt1 (alt name: 81nmt1)
  Species: S. pombe (fission yeast)
  Insert size (bp): 1200
  Promoter: 81nmt1
  Tag / fusion protein: 81nmt1 (N terminal on insert)
  Cloning method: Restriction Enzyme; 5′ cloning site PmeI (not destroyed); 3′ cloning site BglII (not destroyed)
Terms and licenses: Academic/Nonprofit Terms; Industry Terms: Not Available to Industry
Depositor comments: The sizes of backbone and inserts are approximate, and do not include the selectable marker.
How to cite: pFA6a-hphMX6-81nmt1 was a gift from Jian-Qiu Wu (Addgene plasmid # 105164 ; http://n2t.net/addgene:105164 ; RRID:Addgene_105164)
